Addgene plasmid #194421: LT1_82_TU4of4_HOhomology
Purpose: (Empty Backbone) TU4 backbone (for TU #4 for plasmid with 4 TUs) with HO homology arms for Saccharomyces cerevisiae
Depositing lab: Lisbeth Olsson. Depositing organization: Chalmers University of Technology. Publication: ScEnSor Kit for Saccharomyces cerevisiae Engineering and Biosensor-Driven Investigation of the Intracellular Environment. Torello Pianale L, Olsson L. ACS Synth Biol. 2023 Aug 8. doi: 10.1021/acssynbio.3c00124. PubMed 37552581.
Backbone
  Vector backbone: MoClo YTK
  Vector type: Bacterial Expression, Synthetic Biology
Growth in bacteria
  Bacterial resistance: Ampicillin, 100 μg/mL
  Growth temperature: 37°C
  Growth strain: DH5alpha
  Copy number: High Copy
Gene/Insert
  Gene/Insert name: None
  Mutation: NA
Resource information
  A portion of this plasmid was derived from a plasmid made by: GFP dropout cassette from Addgene plasmid #65154
Terms and licenses: Academic/Nonprofit Terms; Industry Terms: Not Available to Industry
How to cite: LT1_82_TU4of4_HOhomology was a gift from Lisbeth Olsson (Addgene plasmid # 194421 ; http://n2t.net/addgene:194421 ; RRID:Addgene_194421)
