[The description below was written by a language model from this plasmid's Addgene catalogue record and pLannotate feature annotations shown in this document.]
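Description:
LT1_82_TU4of4_HOhomology is an empty cassette-level backbone built on the MoClo Yeast Toolkit (YTK) architecture and belonging to the ScEnSor kit for engineering Saccharomyces cerevisiae and for biosensor-based study of its intracellular environment. It is designed to receive the fourth transcriptional unit (TU) of a final construct that combines four TUs, and according to the record it carries homology arms for the yeast HO locus, so that the assembled multigene construct can be integrated into the genome by homologous recombination. The plasmid itself is propagated only in E. coli, where a high-copy ColE1/pUC-type origin drives replication and a β-lactamase gene (AmpR) under its native bla promoter provides ampicillin selection. No yeast origin of replication or yeast selection marker is annotated.

There is no insert. The cloning position is instead occupied by a GFP dropout cassette derived from another YTK plasmid, consisting of a superfolder GFP coding sequence followed by the rrnB T1 and T7Te bacterial transcription terminators. In MoClo-style Golden Gate assembly such a cassette acts as a visual screen: correct assembly of promoter, coding sequence and terminator parts displaces the GFP, so colonies with the desired TU are non-fluorescent while those carrying uncut backbone stay green.

The automated feature table annotates only the GFP, the terminators, AmpR and the origin. It does not mark the HO homology arms, the assembly connectors, the type IIS restriction sites or the promoter driving GFP, so their positions and identities cannot be confirmed from the record. These elements presumably lie in the unannotated regions of the 4,339 nt sequence.
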