Features (pLannotate 1.2.2; 6 found; start..end, strand, type, name):
    373..1086    +  CDS            superfolder GFP: GFP variant that folds robustly even when fused to poorly folded proteins (Pédelacq et al., 2006)
   1098..1169    +  terminator     rrnB T1 terminator: transcription terminator T1 from the E. coli rrnB gene
   1185..1212    +  terminator     T7Te terminator: phage T7 early transcription terminator
   2053..2913    -  CDS            AmpR: β-lactamase; bla; confers resistance to ampicillin, carbenicillin, and related antibiotics
   2914..3018    -  promoter       AmpR promoter: bla
   3121..3709    +  rep_origin     ori: high-copy-number ColE1/pMB1/pBR322/pUC origin of replication
>Addgene plasmid #194421 | LT1_82_TU4of4_HOhomology | addgene full sequence | sequence record 382891 | Addgene NGS Result
TCCCTGAATTCGCATCTAGAGCAGACCTAGACCACATGAGGCTGATGTAGGACAGCCACCAGTGGCAGCT
AATCAACACCGCAAGATGCCGATGCACGCTCATATCATCGTCGTCAGCCTGGTAGCCATTCGACATACGG
ATCAGGGAACTCGAACCCAGTACCGTCTCAGTTCTGTATGGGCACAGACAACCTAAACGTGAGACCGAAA
GTGAAACGTGATTTCATGCGTCATTTTGAACATTTTGTAAATCTTATTTAATAATGTGTGCGGCAATTCA
CATTTAATTTATGAATGTTTTCTTAACATCGCGGCAACTCAAGAAACGGCAGGTTCGGATCTTAGCTACT
AGAGAAAGAGGAGAAATACTAGATGCGTAAAGGCGAAGAGCTGTTCACTGGTGTCGTCCCTATTCTGGTG
GAACTGGATGGTGATGTCAACGGTCATAAGTTTTCCGTGCGTGGCGAGGGTGAAGGTGACGCAACTAATG
GTAAACTGACGCTGAAGTTCATCTGTACTACTGGTAAACTGCCGGTTCCTTGGCCGACTCTGGTAACGAC
GCTGACTTATGGTGTTCAGTGCTTTGCTCGTTATCCGGACCATATGAAGCAGCATGACTTCTTCAAGTCC
GCCATGCCGGAAGGCTATGTGCAGGAACGCACGATTTCCTTTAAGGATGACGGCACGTACAAAACGCGTG
CGGAAGTGAAATTTGAAGGCGATACCCTGGTAAACCGCATTGAGCTGAAAGGCATTGACTTTAAAGAGGA
CGGCAATATCCTGGGCCATAAGCTGGAATACAATTTTAACAGCCACAATGTTTACATCACCGCCGATAAA
CAAAAAAATGGCATTAAAGCGAATTTTAAAATTCGCCACAACGTGGAGGATGGCAGCGTGCAGCTGGCTG
ATCACTACCAGCAAAACACTCCAATCGGTGATGGTCCTGTTCTGCTGCCAGACAATCACTATCTGAGCAC
GCAAAGCGTTCTGTCTAAAGATCCGAACGAGAAACGCGATCATATGGTTCTGCTGGAGTTCGTAACCGCA
GCGGGCATCACGCATGGTATGGATGAACTGTACAAATGACCAGGCATCAAATAAAACGAAAGGCTCAGTC
GAAAGACTGGGCCTTTCGTTTTATCTGTTGTTTGTCGGTGAACGCTCTCTACTAGAGTCACACTGGCTCA
CCTTCGGGTGGGCCTTTCTGCGTTTATAGGTCTCAGCTGAGCATGAGACGGAAATCTGCTCGTCAGTGGT
GCTCACACTGACGAATCATGTACAGATCATACCGATGACTGCCTGGCGACTCACAACTAAGCAAGACAGC
CGGAACCAGCGCCGGCGAACACCACTGCATATATGGCATATCACAACAGTCCAACTAGTGCACTGCAGTA
CATAACCCCTAGGTCTTCCTGAGAGTTATCGTGTTGCATCTGCGGCTTTAAATTGATGTATCTCATCGCA
GGCACGGGCAGTACAGTGCCCTGAGCGTAGGGAAAAATGAAAAAAAGGATGTAACTTTTAACATAATTCC
AGCACGCAGCGATTGGGTATAATGAAGATTGTTAAGTTCAACAACATGTGAAATTCTTAGCTCCGCAACT
TGCTTGAATTATGAGCTCTAAGATTCAAGAAGTAAATAGGTCATATAATGGAATGATAGTAGTACTTGAT
AAAGGAACCATGTGATCTTACGTTGATATGAAAATAATTCTCTCACAGAAGTCAGTTTGTATGACTAACA
TAGAGAGTAATTGCTTTTCGGATAAAATCGCACCTAACAAAGATTACCTTTTGTAAAGCCTCCAGAACAG
CTATGAATGTTCGTTATTCTACGCACTTTCTTTCATACATCTTGATCCGCCTTTTTTGATGTAGGTTTTA
ACGCGGCAAAACATATTAATTTTTCTGATTTGGAAAAATAAAGAGTTAGTTCTGCCCCGAGCGGCCGCGA
TTATCAAAAAGGATCTTCACCTAGATCCTTTTAAATTAAAAATGAAGTTTTAAATCAATCTAAAGTATAT
ATGAGTAAACTTGGTCTGACAGTTACCAATGCTTAATCAGTGAGGCACCTATCTCAGCGATCTGTCTATT
TCGTTCATCCATAGTTGCCTGACTCCCCGTCGTGTAGATAACTACGATACGGGAGGGCTTACCATCTGGC
CCCAGTGCTGCAATGATACCGCGGGACCCACGCTCACCGGCTCCAGATTTATCAGCAATAAACCAGCCAG
CCGGAAGGGCCGAGCGCAGAAGTGGTCCTGCAACTTTATCCGCCTCCATCCAGTCTATTAATTGTTGCCG
GGAAGCTAGAGTAAGTAGTTCGCCAGTTAATAGTTTGCGCAACGTTGTTGCCATTGCTACAGGCATCGTG
GTGTCACGCTCGTCGTTTGGTATGGCTTCATTCAGCTCCGGTTCCCAACGATCAAGGCGAGTTACATGAT
CCCCCATGTTGTGCAAAAAAGCGGTTAGCTCCTTCGGTCCTCCGATCGTTGTCAGAAGTAAGTTGGCCGC
AGTGTTATCACTCATGGTTATGGCAGCACTGCATAATTCTCTTACTGTCATGCCATCCGTAAGATGCTTT
TCTGTGACTGGTGAGTACTCAACCAAGTCATTCTGAGAATAGTGTATGCGGCGACCGAGTTGCTCTTGCC
CGGCGTCAATACGGGATAATACCGCGCCACATAGCAGAACTTTAAAAGTGCTCATCATTGGAAAACGTTC
TTCGGGGCGAAAACTCTCAAGGATCTTACCGCTGTTGAGATCCAGTTCGATGTAACCCACTCGTGCACCC
AACTGATCTTCAGCATCTTTTACTTTCACCAGCGTTTCTGGGTGAGCAAAAACAGGAAGGCAAAATGCCG
CAAAAAAGGGAATAAGGGCGACACGGAAATGTTGAATACTCATACTCTTCCTTTTTCAATATTATTGAAG
CATTTATCAGGGTTATTGTCTCATGAGCGGATACATATTTGAATGTATTTAGAAAAATAAACAAATAGGG
GTTCCGCGCACATTTCCCCGAAAAGTGCCACCTGTCATGACCAAAATCCCTTAACGTGAGTTTTCGTTCC
ACTGAGCGTCAGACCCCGTAGAAAAGATCAAAGGATCTTCTTGAGATCCTTTTTTTCTGCGCGTAATCTG
CTGCTTGCAAACAAAAAAACCACCGCTACCAGCGGTGGTTTGTTTGCCGGATCAAGAGCTACCAACTCTT
TTTCCGAAGGTAACTGGCTTCAGCAGAGCGCAGATACCAAATACTGTTCTTCTAGTGTAGCCGTAGTTAG
GCCACCACTTCAAGAACTCTGTAGCACCGCCTACATACCTCGCTCTGCTAATCCTGTTACCAGTGGCTGC
TGCCAGTGGCGATAAGTCGTGTCTTACCGGGTTGGACTCAAGACGATAGTTACCGGATAAGGCGCAGCGG
TCGGGCTGAACGGGGGGTTCGTGCACACAGCCCAGCTTGGAGCGAACGACCTACACCGAACTGAGATACC
TACAGCGTGAGCTATGAGAAAGCGCCACGCTTCCCGAAGGGAGAAAGGCGGACAGGTATCCGGTAAGCGG
CAGGGTCGGAACAGGAGAGCGCACGAGGGAGCTTCCAGGGGGAAACGCCTGGTATCTTTATAGTCCTGTC
GGGTTTCGCCACCTCTGACTTGAGCGTCGATTTTTGTGATGCTCGTCAGGGGGGCGGAGCCTATGGAAAA
ACGCCAGCAACGCGGCCTTTTTACGGTTCCTGGCCTTTTGCTGGCCTTTTGCTCACATGTTCTTTCCTGC
GTTATCCCCTGATTCTGTGGATAACCGTGCGGCCGCCAATTCTAATTGTATCGAGATCACTTTTCGTGAT
CCGCTAATCAGCGACGGTCACATTAGGTTTGCCAAGTCAGGGTATGAACCATACGATCAGTTTTCGTGAA
CCTGGTACGTATATTGTGGCGTTTGTGTATATTTTCATTCTTTGACAACAATCAATACCAACCTCAAATA
GGAAAAGTAATAAGTTTGGCGTTACACCCCAAAAGACGCCAAACGGATCGAACTTACTCAATAGCAATTA
GCGAGACAAAACCTACGTTAAGACCTGTAACCGATTTATCAAAGCACTCTGCGGTTCTTTCTTGGGAATA
TTACCTGGACATTTTGTGCCCTCAAGAAACGAGGCTCTACGAGCCTGTTGGAGCCCCTCAGACATTAGCC
GCCACGAATCAAACTTTTTACGCGATTCGGCCCAAATCAGTTTCTCACAGATCATTCGTAGAGTGAAAAA
GCACATCGATTATTTGATACCCCTTTGGGTTAATTACTGTTGAGGTCTTTGCCGTAAGTTCCATCGCTG
